>Addgene plasmid #131683 | pOTTC1706 - pAAV mGrid1 390F gRNA EF1a EGFP-KASH | addgene full sequence | sequence record 437147 | Addgene NGS Result
CCTGCAGGCAGCTGCGCGCTCGCTCGCTCACTGAGGCCGCCCGGGCGTCGGGCGACCTTTGGTCGCCCGG
CCTCAGTGAGCGAGCGAGCGCGCAGAGAGGGAGTGGCCAACTCCATCACTAGGGGTTCCTGCGGCCGCAC
GCGTCGTCTCAGATAGATCCGACGCCGCCATCTCTAGGCCCGCGCCGGCCCCCTCGCACAGACTTGTGGG
AGAAGCTCGGCTACTCCCCTGCCCCGGTTAATTTGCATATAATATTTCCTAGTAACTATAGAGGCTTAAT
GTGCGATAAAAGACAGATAATCTGTTCTTTTTAATACTAGCTACATTTTACATGATAGGCTTGGATTTCT
ATAAGAGATACAAATACTAAATTATTATTTTAAAAAACAGCACAAAAGGAAACTCACCCTAACTGTAAAG
TAATTGTGTGTTTTGAGACTATAAATATCCCTTGGAGAAAAGCCTTGTTTGGAACCCTAGCCCTGACGGC
GGTTTTAGAGCTAGAAATAGCAAGTTAAAATAAGGCTAGTCCGTTATCAACTTGAAAAAGTGGCACCGAG
TCGGTGCTTTTTTTGTACTGAGACGCCGCGGTCGCGTAAGCTTTGCAAAGATGGATAAAGTTTTAAACAG
AGAGGAATCTTTGCAGCTAATGGACCTTCTAGGTCTTGAAAGGAGTGGGAATTGGCTCCGGTGCCCGTCA
GTGGGCAGAGCGCACATCGCCCACAGTCCCCGAGAAGTTGGGGGGAGGGGTCGGCAATTGAACCGGTGCC
TAGAGAAGGTGGCGCGGGGTAAACTGGGAAAGTGATGTCGTGTACTGGCTCCGCCTTTTTCCCGAGGGTG
GGGGAGAACCGTATATAAGTGCAGTAGTCGCCGTGAACGTTCTTTTTCGCAACGGGTTTGCCGCCAGAAC
ACAGGTAAGTGCCGTGTGTGGTTCCCGCGGGCCTGGCCTCTTTACGGGTTATGGCCCTTGCGTGCCTTGA
ATTACTTCCACCTGGCTGCAGTACGTGATTCTTGATCCCGAGCTTCGGGTTGGAAGTGGGTGGGAGAGTT
CGAGGCCTTGCGCTTAAGGAGCCCCTTCGCCTCGTGCTTGAGTTGAGGCCTGGCCTGGGCGCTGGGGCCG
CCGCGTGCGAATCTGGTGGCACCTTCGCGCCTGTCTCGCTGCTTTCGATAAGTCTCTAGCCATTTAAAAT
TTTTGATGACCTGCTGCGACGCTTTTTTTCTGGCAAGATAGTCTTGTAAATGCGGGCCAAGATCTGCACA
CTGGTATTTCGGTTTTTGGGGCCGCGGGCGGCGACGGGGCCCGTGCGTCCCAGCGCACATGTTCGGCGAG
GCGGGGCCTGCGAGCGCGGCCACCGAGAATCGGACGGGGGTAGTCTCAAGCTGGCCGGCCTGCTCTGGTG
CCTGGCCTCGCGCCGCCGTGTATCGCCCCGCCCTGGGCGGCAAGGCTGGCCCGGTCGGCACCAGTTGCGT
GAGCGGAAAGATGGCCGCTTCCCGGCCCTGCTGCAGGGAGCTCAAAATGGAGGACGCGGCGCTCGGGAGA
GCGGGCGGGTGAGTCACCCACACAAAGGAAAAGGGCCTTTCCGTCCTCAGCCGTCGCTTCATGTGACTCC
ACGGAGTACCGGGCGCCGTCCAGGCACCTCGATTAGTTCTCGAGCTTTTGGAGTACGTCGTCTTTAGGTT
GGGGGGAGGGGTTTTATGCGATGGAGTTTCCCCACACTGAGTGGGTGGAGACTGAAGTTAGGCCAGCTTG
GCACTTGATGTAATTCTCCTTGGAATTTGCCCTTTTTGAGTTTGGATCTTGGTTCATTCTCAAGCCTCAG
ACAGTGGTTCAAAGTTTTTTTCTTCCATTTCAGGTGTCGTGAGGTACCGGATCCACCGGTCGCCACCATG
GTGAGCAAGGGCGAGGAGCTGTTCACCGGGGTGGTGCCCATCCTGGTCGAGCTGGACGGCGACGTAAACG
GCCACAAGTTCAGCGTGTCCGGCGAGGGCGAGGGCGATGCCACCTACGGCAAGCTGACCCTGAAGTTCAT
CTGCACCACCGGCAAGCTGCCCGTGCCCTGGCCCACCCTCGTGACCACCCTGACCTACGGCGTGCAGTGC
TTCAGCCGCTACCCCGACCACATGAAGCAGCACGACTTCTTCAAGTCCGCCATGCCCGAAGGCTACGTCC
AGGAGCGCACCATCTTCTTCAAGGACGACGGCAACTACAAGACCCGCGCCGAGGTGAAGTTCGAGGGCGA
CACCCTGGTGAACCGCATCGAGCTGAAGGGCATCGACTTCAAGGAGGACGGCAACATCCTGGGGCACAAG
CTGGAGTACAACTACAACAGCCACAACGTCTATATCATGGCCGACAAGCAGAAGAACGGCATCAAGGTGA
ACTTCAAGATCCGCCACAACATCGAGGACGGCAGCGTGCAGCTCGCCGACCACTACCAGCAGAACACCCC
CATCGGCGACGGCCCCGTGCTGCTGCCCGACAACCACTACCTGAGCACCCAGTCCGCCCTGAGCAAAGAC
CCCAACGAGAAGCGCGATCACATGGTCCTGCTGGAGTTCGTGACCGCCGCCGGGATCACTCTCGGCATGG
ACGAGCTGTACAAGTCCGGACTCAGATCTCGAGAGGAGGAGGAGGAGACAGACAGCAGGATGCCCCACCT
CGACAGCCCCGGCAGCTCCCAGCCGAGACGCTCCTTCCTCTCAAGGGTGATCAGGGCAGCGCTACCGTTG
CAGCTGCTTCTGCTGCTGCTGCTGCTCCTGGCCTGCCTGCTACCTGCCTCTGAAGATGACTACAGCTGCA
CCCAGGCCAACAACTTTGCCCGATCCTTCTACCCCATGCTGCGGTACACCAACGGGCCACCTCCCACCTA
GGAATTCGATATCAAGCTTATCGATAATCAACCTCTGGATTACAAAATTTGTGAAAGATTGACTGGTATT
CTTAACTATGTTGCTCCTTTTACGCTATGTGGATACGCTGCTTTAATGCCTTTGTATCATGCTATTGCTT
CCCGTATGGCTTTCATTTTCTCCTCCTTGTATAAATCCTGGTTGCTGTCTCTTTATGAGGAGTTGTGGCC
CGTTGTCAGGCAACGTGGCGTGGTGTGCACTGTGTTTGCTGACGCAACCCCCACTGGTTGGGGCATTGCC
ACCACCTGTCAGCTCCTTTCCGGGACTTTCGCTTTCCCCCTCCCTATTGCCACGGCGGAACTCATCGCCG
CCTGCCTTGCCCGCTGCTGGACAGGGGCTCGGCTGTTGGGCACTGACAATTCCGTGGTGTTGTCGGGGAA
ATCATCGTCCTTTCCTTGGCTGCTCGCCTATGTTGCCACCTGGATTCTGCGCGGGACGTCCTTCTGCTAC
GTCCCTTCGGCCCTCAATCCAGCGGACCTTCCTTCCCGCGGCCTGCTGCCGGCTCTGCGGCCTCTTCCGC
GTCTTCGCCTTCGCCCTCAGACGAGTCGGATCTCCCTTTGGGCCGCCTCCCCGCATCGATACCGAGCGCT
GCTCGAGAGATCTACGGGTGGCATCCCTGTGACCCCTCCCCAGTGCCTCTCCTGGCCCTGGAAGTTGCCA
CTCCAGTGCCCACCAGCCTTGTCCTAATAAAATTAAGTTGCATCATTTTGTCTGACTAGGTGTCCTTCTA
TAATATTATGGGGTGGAGGGGGGTGGTATGGAGCAAGGGGCAAGTTGGGAAGACAACCTGTAGGGCCTGC
GGGGTCTATTGGGAACCAAGCTGGAGTGCAGTGGCACAATCTTGGCTCACTGCAATCTCCGCCTCCTGGG
TTCAAGCGATTCTCCTGCCTCAGCCTCCCGAGTTGTTGGGATTCCAGGCATGCATGACCAGGCTCAGCTA
ATTTTTGTTTTTTTGGTAGAGACGGGGTTTCACCATATTGGCCAGGCTGGTCTCCAACTCCTAATCTCAG
GTGATCTACCCACCTTGGCCTCCCAAATTGCTGGGATTACAGGCGTGAACCACTGCTCCCTTCCCTGTCC
TTCTGATTTTGTAGGTAACCACGTGCGGACCGAGCGGCCGCAGGAACCCCTAGTGATGGAGTTGGCCACT
CCCTCTCTGCGCGCTCGCTCGCTCACTGAGGCCGGGCGACCAAAGGTCGCCCGACGCCCGGGCTTTGCCC
GGGCGGCCTCAGTGAGCGAGCGAGCGCGCAGCTGCCTGCAGGGGCGCCTGATGCGGTATTTTCTCCTTAC
GCATCTGTGCGGTATTTCACACCGCATA
[95 nt withheld, positions 4229-4323]
T
[46 nt withheld, positions 4325-4370]
C
[141 nt withheld, positions 4372-4512]
CCTTTGACGTTGGAGTCCACGTTCTTT
[37 nt withheld, positions 4540-4576]
ACTCTATCTCGGGCTATTCTTTTGATTTATAAGGGATTTTGCCGATTTCGGTCTATTGGTTAAAAAATGA
GCTGATTTAACAAAAATTTAACGCGAATTTTAACAAAATATTAACGTTTACAATTTTATGGTGCACTCTC
AGTACAATCTGCTCTGATGCCGCATAGTTAAGCCAGCCCCGACACCCGCCAACACCCGCTGACGCGCCCT
GACGGGCTTGTCTGCTCCCGGCATCCGCTTACAGACAAGCTGTGACCGTCTCCGGGAGCTGCATGTGTCA
GAGGTTTTCACCGTCATCACCGAAACGCGCGAGACGAAAGGGCCTCGTGATACGCCTATTTTTATAGGTT
AATGTCATGATAATAATGGTTTCTTAGACGTCAGGTGGCACTTTTCGGGGAAATGTGCGCGGAACCCCTA
TTTGTTTATTTTTCTAAATACATTCAAATATGTATCCGCTCATGAGACAATAACCCTGATAAATGCTTCA
ATAATATTGAAAAAGGAAGAGTATGAGTATTCAACATTTCCGTGTCGCCCTTATTCCCTTTTTTGCGGCA
TTTTGCCTTCCTGTTTTTGCTCACCCAGAAACGCTGGTGAAAGTAAAAGATGCTGAAGATCAGTTGGGTG
CACGAGTGGGTTACATCGAACTGGATCTCAACAGCGGTAAGATCCTTGAGAGTTTTCGCCCCGAAGAACG
TTTTCCAATGATGAGCACTTTTAAAGTTCTGCTATGTGGCGCGGTATTATCCCGTATTGACGCCGGGCAA
GAGCAACTCGGTCGCCGCATACACTATTCTCAGAATGACTTGGTTGAGTACTCACCAGTCACAGAAAAGC
ATCTTACGGATGGCATGACAGTAAGAGAATTATGCAGTGCTGCCATAACCATGAGTGATAACACTGCGGC
CAACTTACTTCTGACAACGATCGGAGGACCGAAGGAGCTAACCGCTTTTTTGCACAACATGGGGGATCAT
GTAACTCGCCTTGATCGTTGGGAACCGGAGCTGAATGAAGCCATACCAAACGACGAGCGTGACACCACGA
TGCCTGTAGCAATGGCAACAACGTTGCGCAAACTATTAACTGGCGAACTACTTACTCTAGCTTCCCGGCA
ACAATTAATAGACTGGATGGAGGCGGATAAAGTTGCAGGACCACTTCTGCGCTCGGCCCTTCCGGCTGGC
TGGTTTATTGCTGATAAATCTGGAGCCGGTGAGCGTGGGTCTCGCGGTATCATTGCAGCACTGGGGCCAG
ATGGTAAGCCCTCCCGTATCGTAGTTATCTACACGACGGGGAGTCAGGCAACTATGGATGAACGAAATAG
ACAGATCGCTGAGATAGGTGCCTCACTGATTAAGCATTGGTAACTGTCAGACCAAGTTTACTCATATATA
CTTTAGATTGATTTAAAACTTCATTTTTAATTTAAAAGGATCTAGGTGAAGATCCTTTTTGATAATCTCA
TGACCAAAATCCCTTAACGTGAGTTTTCGTTCCACTGAGCGTCAGACCCCGTAGAAAAGATCAAAGGATC
TTCTTGAGATCCTTTTTTTCTGCGCGTAATCTGCTGCTTGCAAACAAAAAAACCACCGCTACCAGCGGTG
GTTTGTTTGCCGGATCAAGAGCTACCAACTCTTTTTCCGAAGGTAACTGGCTTCAGCAGAGCGCAGATAC
CAAATACTGTTCTTCTAGTGTAGCCGTAGTTAGGCCACCACTTCAAGAACTCTGTAGCACCGCCTACATA
CCTCGCTCTGCTAATCCTGTTACCAGTGGCTGCTGCCAGTGGCGATAAGTCGTGTCTTACCGGGTTGGAC
TCAAGACGATAGTTACCGGATAAGGCGCAGCGGTCGGGCTGAACGGGGGGTTCGTGCACACAGCCCAGCT
TGGAGCGAACGACCTACACCGAACTGAGATACCTACAGCGTGAGCTATGAGAAAGCGCCACGCTTCCCGA
AGGGAGAAAGGCGGACAGGTATCCGGTAAGCGGCAGGGTCGGAACAGGAGAGCGCACGAGGGAGCTTCCA
GGGGGAAACGCCTGGTATCTTTATAGTCCTGTCGGGTTTCGCCACCTCTGACTTGAGCGTCGATTTTTGT
GATGCTCGTCAGGGGGGCGGAGCCTATGGAAAAACGCCAGCAACGCGGCCTTTTTACGGTTCCTGGCCTT
TTGCTGGCCTTTTGCTCACATGT
Features (pLannotate 1.2.2; 19 found; start..end, strand, type, name):
     12..39      +  repeat_region  AAV2 ITR (fragment): inverted terminal repeat of adeno-associated virus serotype 2 inverted
     68..95      +  repeat_region  AAV2 ITR (fragment): inverted terminal repeat of adeno-associated virus serotype 2 inverted
    156..469     +  promoter       U6 promoter: RNA polymerase III promoter for mouse U6 snRNA (Das et al., 1988)
    492..567     +  misc_RNA       gRNA scaffold: guide RNA scaffold for the Streptococcus pyogenes CRISPR/Cas9 system
    611..677     +  CDS            small t antigen (fragment): SV40 (simian virus 40) small t antigen
    684..1862    +  promoter       EF-1α promoter: strong constitutive promoter for human elongation factor EF-1α
   1888..2604    +  CDS            EGFP: EGFP is a basic (constitutively fluorescent) green fluorescent protein published in 1996, derived from Aequorea victoria. It is reported to be a rapidly-maturing weak dimer with moderate acid sensitivity.
   2596..2868    +  CDS            SYNE3 (fragment): SYNE3_HUMAN - Also known as C14orf139 From Homo sapiens (Human).
   2870..2896    +  misc_feature   MCS (fragment): pBluescript multiple cloning site
   2896..3484    +  misc_feature   WPRE: woodchuck hepatitis virus posttranscriptional regulatory element
   3516..3992    +  polyA_signal   hGH poly(A) signal: human growth hormone polyadenylation signal
   4032..4172    +  repeat_region  AAV2 ITR: inverted terminal repeat of adeno-associated virus serotype 2 inverted
   4177..4228    -  misc_feature   bom (fragment): basis of mobility region from pBR322
   4247..4702    +  rep_origin     f1 ori (sequence partly withheld): f1 bacteriophage origin of replication; arrow indicates direction of (+) strand synthesis
   4703..4752    -  misc_feature   bom (fragment): basis of mobility region from pBR322
   4854..4889    -  CDS            rop (fragment): Rop protein, which maintains plasmids at low copy number; rop
   4984..5088    +  promoter       AmpR promoter: bla
   5089..5949    +  CDS            AmpR: β-lactamase; bla; confers resistance to ampicillin, carbenicillin, and related antibiotics
   6120..6708    +  rep_origin     ori: high-copy-number ColE1/pMB1/pBR322/pUC origin of replication
