[The description below was written by a language model from this plasmid's Addgene catalogue record and pLannotate feature annotations shown in this document.]
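Description:
pOTTC1706 - pAAV mGrid1 390F gRNA EF1a EGFP-KASH is an adeno-associated virus transfer plasmid of about 6.8 kb, built on the pOTTC1553 backbone, that carries a CRISPR guide RNA cassette and a nuclear-envelope fluorescent marker between AAV2 inverted terminal repeats. The ITRs define the segment that is replicated and packaged into AAV particles when rep, cap and helper functions are supplied in trans. In the annotated sequence the right ITR is called in full, while the left one appears only as short fragments. In bacteria the plasmid is maintained through a ColE1/pUC-type origin and selected with ampicillin (β-lactamase under its own promoter). An f1 origin is also present. The record lists it as low copy and grown in a recombination-deficient strain, which is typical for repeat-containing AAV plasmids.

The payload has two transcription units. A mouse U6 RNA polymerase III promoter drives a 20-nt spacer targeting mouse Grid1, which encodes the delta-1 glutamate receptor subunit. The spacer is joined to the Streptococcus pyogenes Cas9 guide scaffold. Downstream, the human EF-1α promoter expresses EGFP fused at its C terminus to a KASH domain, which the annotation matches to a nesprin (SYNE3) fragment. This domain anchors the fluorophore in the nuclear envelope, so transduced cells and their nuclei can be identified or sorted. A WPRE and the human growth hormone polyadenylation signal enhance expression and terminate the transcript. No Cas9 is encoded, so the nuclease must come from a separate vector or a Cas9-expressing animal. The associated work concerns delta glutamate receptor function in mouse dorsal raphe neurons, consistent with use for in vivo Grid1 disruption.
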