Addgene plasmid #131683: pOTTC1706 - pAAV mGrid1 390F gRNA EF1a EGFP-KASH
Purpose: An adeno-associated viral vector expressing nuclear envelope-embedded eGFP and a guide RNA for mGrid1
Depositing lab: Christopher Richie. Depositing organization: National Institute on Drug Abuse (NIDA). Publication: Delta glutamate receptor conductance drives excitation of mouse dorsal raphe neurons. Gantz SC, Moussawi K, Hake HS. Elife. 2020 Apr 1;9. pii: 56054. doi: 10.7554/eLife.56054. PubMed 32234214.
Backbone
  Vector backbone: pOTTC1553
  Backbone manufacturer: NIDA GEVVC
  Vector type: AAV
Growth in bacteria
  Bacterial resistance: Ampicillin, 100 μg/mL
  Growth temperature: 30°C
  Growth strain: NEB Stable
  Copy number: Low Copy
Gene/Insert 1
  Gene/Insert name: EGFP-KASH (alt name: Green Fluorescent Protein fused to KASH nuclear envelope localization domain)
  Species: Synthetic
  Promoter: EF1a
  Tag / fusion protein: KASH (C terminal on insert)
  Cloning method: Ligation Independent Cloning
  Sequencing primers: 5′ CAAGCCTCAGACAGTGGTTC
Gene/Insert 2
  Gene/Insert name: SpCas9 sgRNA vs mouse GRID1 (alt name: GAACCCTAGCCCTGACGGCG)
  Species: M. musculus (mouse)
  Insert size (bp): 20
  Promoter: mU6
  Cloning method: Ligation Independent Cloning
  Sequencing primers: 5′ CCTCGCACAGACTTGTGGGA
Terms and licenses: Academic/Nonprofit Terms; Industry Terms: Not Available to Industry
How to cite: pOTTC1706 - pAAV mGrid1 390F gRNA EF1a EGFP-KASH was a gift from Christopher Richie (Addgene plasmid # 131683 ; http://n2t.net/addgene:131683 ; RRID:Addgene_131683)
